>Addgene plasmid #241165 | CreER-pA_FRT-acrymCherry | addgene full sequence | sequence record 482146 | Addgene NGS Result
ATTTGTCCTACTCAGGAGAGCGTTCACCGACAAACAACAGATAAAACGAAAGGCCCAGTCTTCCGACTGA
GCCTTTCGTTTTATTTGATGCCTGGCAGTTCCCTACTCTCGCGTTAACGCTAGCATGGATGTTTTCCCAG
TCACGACGTTGTAAAACGACGGCCAGTCTTAAGCTCGGGCCCGGTCTCTTCGCGCCACCATGTCCAATTT
ACTGACCGTACACCAAAATTTGCCTGCATTACCGGTCGATGCAACGAGTGATGAGGTTCGCAAGAACCTG
ATGGACATGTTCAGGGATCGCCAGGCGTTTTCTGAGCATACCTGGAAAATGCTTCTGTCCGTTTGCCGGT
CGTGGGCGGCATGGTGCAAGTTGAATAACCGGAAATGGTTTCCCGCAGAACCTGAAGATGTTCGCGATTA
TCTTCTATATCTTCAGGCGCGCGGTCTGGCAGTAAAAACTATCCAGCAACATTTGGGCCAGCTAAACATG
CTTCATCGTCGGTCCGGGCTGCCACGACCAAGTGACAGCAATGCTGTTTCACTGGTTATGCGGCGGATCC
GAAAAGAAAACGTTGATGCCGGTGAACGTGCAAAACAGGCTCTAGCGTTCGAACGCACTGATTTCGACCA
GGTTCGTTCACTCATGGAAAATAGCGATCGCTGCCAGGATATACGTAATCTGGCATTTCTGGGGATTGCT
TATAACACCCTGTTACGTATAGCCGAAATTGCCAGGATCAGGGTTAAAGATATCTCACGTACTGACGGTG
GGAGAATGTTAATCCATATTGGCAGAACGAAAACGCTGGTTAGCACCGCAGGTGTAGAGAAGGCACTTAG
CCTGGGGGTAACTAAACTGGTCGAGCGATGGATTTCCGTCTCTGGTGTAGCTGATGATCCGAATAACTAC
CTGTTTTGCCGGGTCAGAAAAAATGGTGTTGCCGCGCCATCTGCCACCAGCCAGCTATCAACTCGCGCCC
TGGAAGGGATTTTTGAAGCAACTCATCGATTGATTTACGGCGCTAAGGATGACTCTGGTCAGAGATACCT
GGCCTGGTCTGGACACAGTGCCCGTGTCGGAGCCGCGCGAGATATGGCCCGCGCTGGAGTTTCAATACCG
GAGATCATGCAAGCTGGTGGCTGGACCAATGTAAATATTGTCATGAACTATATCCGTAACCTGGATAGTG
AAACAGGGGCAATGGTGCGCCTGCTGGAAGATGGCGATCTCGAGCCATCTGCTGGAGACATGAGAGCTGC
CAACCTTTGGCCAAGCCCGCTCATGATCAAACGCTCTAAGAAGAACAGCCTGGCCTTGTCCCTGACGGCC
GATCAGATGGTCAGTGCCTTGTTGGATGCTGAGCCCCCCATACTCTATTCCGAGTATGATCCTACCAGAC
CCTTCAGTGAAGCTTCGATGATGGGCTTACTGACCAACCTGGCAGACAGGGAGCTGGTTCACATGATCAA
CTGGGCGAAGAGGGTGCCAGGCTTTGTGGATTTGACCCTCCATGATCAGGTCCACCTTCTAGAATGTGCC
TGGCTAGAGATCCTGATGATTGGCCTCGTCTGGCGCTCCATGGAGCACCCAGTGAAGCTACTGTTTGCTC
CTAACTTGCTCTTGGACAGGAACCAGGGAAAATGTGTAGAGGGCATGGTGGAGATCTTCGACATGCTGCT
GGCTACATCATCTCGGTTCCGCATGATGAATCTGCAGGGAGAGGAGTTTGTGTGCCTCAAATCTATTATT
TTGCTTAATTCTGGAGTGTACACATTTCTGTCCAGCACCCTGAAGTCTCTGGAAGAGAAGGACCATATCC
ACCGAGTCCTGGACAAGATCACAGACACTTTGATCCACCTGATGGCCAAGGCAGGCCTGACCCTGCAGCA
GCAGCACCAGCGGCTGGCCCAGCTCCTCCTCATCCTCTCCCACATCAGGCACATGAGTAACAAAGGCATG
GAGCATCTGTACAGCATGAAGTGCAAGAACGTGGTGCCCCTCTATGACCTGCTGCTGGAGGCGGCGGACG
CCCACCGCCTACATGCGCCCACTAGCCGTGGAGGGGCATCCGTGGAGGAGACGGACCAAAGCCACTTGGC
CACTGCGGGCTCTACTTCATCGCATTCCTTGCAAAAGTATTACATCACGGGGGAGGCAGAGGGTTTCCCT
GCCACAGCTTAATCTAGAACTATAGTGAGTCGTATTACGTAGATCCAGACATGATAAGATACATTGATGA
GTTTGGACAAACCACAACTAGAATGCAGTGAAAAAAATGCTTTATTTGTGAAATTTGTGATGCTATTGCT
TTATTTGTAACCATTATAAGCTGCAATAAACAAGTTAACAACAACAATTCGAAGTTCCTATTCTCTAGAA
AGTATAGGAACTTCTAAGATACATTGATGAGTTTGGACAAACCACAACTAGAATGCAGTGAAAAAAATGC
TTTATTTGTGAAATTTGTGATGCTATTGCTTTATTTGTAACCATTATAAGCTGCAATAAACAAGTTAACA
ACAACAATTGCATTCATTTTATGTTTCAGGTTCAGGGGGAGGTGTGGGAGGTTTTTTAAAGCAAGTAAAA
CCTCTACAAATGTGGTATGGCTGATTATGATCTAGAGTCGCGGCCGCTTTACTTGTACAGCTCGTCCATG
CCGCCGGTGGAGTGGTGGCCCTCGGCGCGCTCGTACTGTTCCACGATGGTGTAGTCCTCGTTGTGGGAGG
TGATGTCCAGCTTGATGTTGACGTTGTAGGCGCCGGGCAGCTGCACGGGCTTCTTGGCCTTGTAGGTGGT
CTTGACCTCGGCGTCGTAGTGGCCGCCGTCCTTCAGCTTCAGCCTCTGCTTGATCTCGCCCTTCAGGGCG
CCGTCCTCGGGGTACATCCGCTCGGAGGAGGCCTCCCAGCCCATGGTCTTCTTCTGCATTACGGGGCCGT
CGGAGGGGAAGTTGGTGCCGCGCAGCTTCACCTTGTAGATGAACTCGCCGTCCTGCAGGGAGGAGTCCTG
GGTCACGGTCACCACGCCGCCGTCCTCGAAGTTCATCACGCGCTCCCACTTGAAGCCCTCGGGGAAGGAC
AGCTTCAAGTAGTCGGGGATGTCGGCGGGGTGCTTCACGTAGGCCTTGGAGCCGTACATGAACTGAGGGG
ACAGGATGTCCCAGGCGAAGGGCAGGGGGCCGCCCTTGGTCACCTTCAGCTTGGCGGTCTGGGTGCCCTC
GTAGGGGCGGCCCTCGCCCTCGCCCTCGATCTCGAACTCGTGGCCGTTCACGGAGCCCTCCATGTGCACC
TTGAAGCGCATGAACTCCTTGATGATGGCCATGTTGTCATCCTCGCCCTTGCTCACCATGGTGGCGACCG
GTAATGTCAGACCTGGTAACTCCTTACTGTAACTTATTGCACCTGATGAACAAAAGATGTGAACTGAACG
CAAGTAGGAGGCTAATAGAGGCTAGTACAGTACAAAGATCCCCAAATGATGTGTGCCGGCCTTAGTGGAG
GCAGACCCCTGGTTATATACCTGTGCTGCAGAAAGAGGGGCTTACAAATGGATCTCTCTGGAATGGCATT
ATCTCATGGTGGGAACAGTGTTGTCAGCAGAATCAGCGGGGTGGACTCTGACCTGAGAATGACAGTCTAG
CACTGAATGGCTCAGACAATACTCTTGTGGCCAACTATCACCGGAAAATAAGTGCCTGCCAAAACAAACC
AGACCAGATGAAGCTACATGGCTGTAGAACGTCAGTATTTAATGTGTTGTGGCCACTTGGTTCACCAGAT
TTAAGAGCTAATTTTTTTAAATATCACAGATAATCAATCGCTTTTTTTTTTCTTGACTGAAAAGCTTAGA
CTGGAAAATTCTTTGAAAAAGTTTGCACTACAGAAAATAAATACATAACATCCTGCACTGAATGCACACT
ATTAATAGAAAAGAGAGCATTATTGTAGGAAATGTATTGTATATGTACATTCTGTGCATTTCACAATTTT
GAAGTTCCTATTCTCTAGAAAGTATAGGAACTTCGAATTGCATTCATTTTATGTTTCAGGTTCAGGGGGA
GGTGTGGGAGGTTTTTTAATTCCTCAAGAGACCTCTAGACCAGCCAGGACAGAAATGCCTCGACTTCGCT
GCTACCCAAGGTTGCCGGGTGACGCACACCGTGGAAACGGATGAAGGCACGAACCCAGTGGACATAAGCC
TGTTCGGTTCGTAAGCTGTAATGCAAGTAGCGTATGCGCTCACGCAACTGGTCCAGAACCTTGACCGAAC
GCAGCGGTGGTAACGGCGCAGTGGCGGTTTTCATGGCTTGTTATGACTGTTTTTTTGGGGTACAGTCTAT
GCCTCGGGCATCCAAGCAGCAAGCGCGTTACGCCGTGGGTCGATGTTTGATGTTATGGAGCAGCAACGAT
GTTACGCAGCAGGGCAGTCGCCCTAAAACAAAGTTAAACATTATGAGGGAAGCGGTGATCGCCGAAGTAT
CGACTCAACTATCAGAGGTAGTTGGCGTCATCGAGCGCCATCTCGAACCGACGTTGCTGGCCGTACATTT
GTACGGCTCCGCAGTGGATGGCGGCCTGAAGCCACACAGTGATATTGATTTGCTGGTTACGGTGACCGTA
AGGCTTGATGAAACAACGCGGCGAGCTTTGATCAACGACCTTTTGGAAACTTCGGCTTCCCCTGGAGAGA
GCGAGATTCTCCGCGCTGTAGAAGTCACCATTGTTGTGCACGACGACATCATTCCGTGGCGTTATCCAGC
TAAGCGCGAACTGCAATTTGGAGAATGGCAGCGCAATGACATTCTTGCAGGTATCTTCGAGCCAGCCACG
ATCGACATTGATCTGGCTATCTTGCTGACAAAAGCAAGAGAACATAGCGTTGCCTTGGTAGGTCCAGCGG
CGGAGGAACTCTTTGATCCGGTTCCTGAACAGGATCTATTTGAGGCGCTAAATGAAACCTTAACGCTATG
GAACTCGCCGCCCGACTGGGCTGGCGATGAGCGAAATGTAGTGCTTACGTTGTCCCGCATTTGGTACAGC
GCAGTAACCGGCAAAATCGCGCCGAAGGATGTCGCTGCCGACTGGGCAATGGAGCGCCTGCCGGCCCAGT
ATCAGCCCGTCATACTTGAAGCTAGACAGGCTTATCTTGGACAAGAAGAAGATCGCTTGGCCTCGCGCGC
AGATCAGTTGGAAGAATTTGTCCACTACGTGAAAGGCGAGATCACCAAGGTAGTCGGCAAATAACCCTCG
AGCCACCCATGACCAAAATCCCTTAACGTGAGTTACGCGTCGTTCCACTGAGCGTCAGACCCCGTAGAAA
AGATCAAAGGATCTTCTTGAGATCCTTTTTTTCTGCGCGTAATCTGCTGCTTGCAAACAAAAAAACCACC
GCTACCAGCGGTGGTTTGTTTGCCGGATCAAGAGCTACCAACTCTTTTTCCGAAGGTAACTGGCTTCAGC
AGAGCGCAGATACCAAATACTGTTCTTCTAGTGTAGCCGTAGTTAGGCCACCACTTCAAGAACTCTGTAG
CACCGCCTACATACCTCGCTCTGCTAATCCTGTTACCAGTGGCTGCTGCCAGTGGCGATAAGTCGTGTCT
TACCGGGTTGGACTCAAGACGATAGTTACCGGATAAGGCGCAGCGGTCGGGCTGAACGGGGGGTTCGTGC
ACACAGCCCAGCTTGGAGCGAACGACCTACACCGAACTGAGATACCTACAGCGTGAGCTATGAGAAAGCG
CCACGCTTCCCGAAGGGAGAAAGGCGGACAGGTATCCGGTAAGCGGCAGGGTCGGAACAGGAGAGCGCAC
GAGGGAGCTTCCAGGGGGAAACGCCTGGTATCTTTATAGTCCTGTCGGGTTTCGCCACCTCTGACTTGAG
CGTCGATTTTTGTGATGCTCGTCAGGGGGGCGGAGCCTATGGAAAAACGCCAGCAACGCGGCCTTTTTAC
GGTTCCTGGCCTTTTGCTGGCCTTTTGCTCACATGTTCTTTCCTGCGTTATCCCCTGATTCTGTGGATAA
CCGTATTACCGCCTTTGAGTGAGCTGATACCGCTCGCCGCAGCCGAACGACCGAGCGCAGCGAGTCAGTG
AGCGAGGAAGCGGAAGAGCGCCCAATACGCAAACCGCCTCTCCCCGCGCGTTGGCCGATTCATTAATGCA
GCTGGCACGACAGGTTTCCCGACTGGAAAGCGGGCAGTGAGCGCAACGCAATTAATACGCGTACCGCTAG
CCAGGAAGAGTTTGTAGAAACGCAAAAAGGCCATCCGTCAGGATGGCCTTCTGCTTAGTTTGATGCCTGG
CAGTTTATGGCGGGCGTCCTGCCCGCCACCCTCCGGGCCGTTGCTTCACAACGTTCAAATCCGCTCCCGG
CGG
Features (pLannotate 1.2.2; 17 found; start..end, strand, type, name):
     41..84      +  terminator     rrnB T1 terminator: Escherichia coli rrnB; transcription terminator T1 from the E. coli rrnB gene
    131..167     -  CDS            lacZα (fragment): LacZα fragment of β-galactosidase; lacZ fragment
    200..1228    +  CDS            cre: RECR_BPP1 - Experimental evidence at protein level: Swiss-Prot protein existence level 1. Catalyzes site-specific recombination between two 34-base- pair LOXP sites. Its role is to maintain the phage genome as a monomeric unit-copy plasmid in the lysogenic state. From Escherichia phage P1 (Bacteriophage P1).
   1241..2176    +  CDS            ERT2: mutated ligand-binding domain of the human estrogen receptor (Feil et al., 1997)
   2190..2207    -  promoter       T7 promoter (fragment): promoter for bacteriophage T7 RNA polymerase
   2212..2346    -  polyA_signal   SV40 poly(A) signal: SV40 polyadenylation signal
   2361..2394    +  protein_bind   FRT (minimal): supports FLP-mediated excision but not integration (Turan and Bode, 2011) FLP recombinase from the Saccharomyces cerevisiae 2μ plasmid
   2395..2516    -  polyA_signal   SV40 poly(A) signal: SV40 polyadenylation signal
   2539..2622    -  CDS            large T antigen (fragment): large T antigen from SV40 (simian virus 40)
   2642..3349    -  CDS            mCherry: mCherry is a basic (constitutively fluorescent) red fluorescent protein published in 2004, derived from Discosoma sp.. It is reported to be a very rapidly-maturing monomer with low acid sensitivity.
   3991..4024    +  protein_bind   FRT (minimal): supports FLP-mediated excision but not integration (Turan and Bode, 2011) FLP recombinase from the Saccharomyces cerevisiae 2μ plasmid
   4191..4214    +  promoter       Pc promoter (fragment): intI1 (promoter lies within the coding sequence); class 1 integron promoter
   4390..4446    +  CDS            GmR (fragment): gentamycin acetyltransferase; aacC1; confers resistance to gentamycin
   4453..5244    +  CDS            SmR: aminoglycoside adenylyltransferase (Murphy, 1985); aadA; confers resistance to spectinomycin and streptomycin
   5337..5925    +  rep_origin     ori: high-copy-number ColE1/pMB1/pBR322/pUC origin of replication
   6108..6200    +  CDS            lacI (fragment): lac repressor; lacI; The lac repressor binds to the lac operator to inhibit transcription in E. coli. This inhibition can be relieved by adding lactose or isopropyl-β-D-thiogalactopyranoside (IPTG).
   6255..6282    -  terminator     rrnB T2 terminator: transcription terminator T2 from the E. coli rrnB gene
