[The description below was written by a language model from this plasmid's Addgene catalogue record and pLannotate feature annotations shown in this document.]
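Description:
CreER-pA_FRT-acrymCherry is a 6.4 kb middle entry vector for the mini-Golden subcloning platform, a modular assembly system used to build donor constructs for knock-in genome editing in zebrafish. It is built on the pU6a:sgRNA#17 backbone and propagated in E. coli through a high-copy ColE1/pUC-type origin. Selection is with spectinomycin, conferred by the aadA (SmR) aminoglycoside adenylyltransferase gene. Short remnants of lacZα, lacI, a gentamicin resistance gene and the rrnB T1/T2 terminators are annotated in the backbone and appear to be leftovers of earlier cloning rather than functional parts. The record notes a TCGC linker, presumably the assembly junction, but the cloning sites are not specified.

The payload has two parts. The first is a Cre recombinase coding sequence followed by the ERT2 mutant ligand-binding domain of the human estrogen receptor, giving a tamoxifen-inducible CreER, with an SV40 polyadenylation signal annotated just downstream. No promoter is annotated upstream of Cre, which fits a module meant to be joined to other entry pieces so that CreER is expressed from an endogenous locus after knock-in.

The second part is a reverse-oriented mCherry cassette with its own SV40 poly(A), flanked by two minimal FRT sites. The name and purpose field identify it as "acry-mCherry". This probably denotes an alpha-crystallin lens promoter, which may occupy the unannotated stretch upstream of mCherry, although the feature table does not label it. The cassette would act as a visible red marker for identifying carriers of the integrated construct. The flanking FRT sites should allow FLP recombinase to excise the marker afterwards, leaving CreER-pA in place.
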