Addgene plasmid #241165: CreER-pA_FRT-acrymCherry
Purpose: Middle entry vector for mini-Golden subcloning platform; creER; acry-mCherry
Depositing lab: Junsu Kang. Depositing organization: University of Wisconsin, Madison. Publication: Advancing knock-in approaches for robust genome editing in zebrafish. Rodriguez-Parks A, Beezley EG, Manna S, Silaban I, Almutawa SI, Cao S, Ahmed H, Guyer M, Baker S, Richards MP, Kang J. Biol Open. 2026 Feb 2:bio.062472. doi: 10.1242/bio.062472. PubMed 41630603.
Backbone
  Vector backbone: pU6a:sgRNA#17
  Vector type: Mini-Golden
Growth in bacteria
  Bacterial resistance: Spectinomycin, 50 μg/mL
  Growth temperature: 37°C
  Growth strain: DH5alpha
  Copy number: Unknown
Gene/Insert
  Gene/Insert name: creER; acry-mCherry
  Species: Synthetic
  Mutation: TCGC linker
  Cloning method: Restriction Enzyme; 5′ cloning site Unknown (unknown if destroyed); 3′ cloning site Unknown (unknown if destroyed)
Terms and licenses: Academic/Nonprofit Terms; Industry Terms: Not Available to Industry
How to cite: CreER-pA_FRT-acrymCherry was a gift from Junsu Kang (Addgene plasmid # 241165 ; http://n2t.net/addgene:241165 ; RRID:Addgene_241165)
